>Addgene plasmid #40390 | pBACgus_Sumostar/LRRK2 1867-2141 | depositor full sequence | sequence record 52067 | pBACgus_Sumostar/LRRK2 1867-2141 sequence 8593 bps
GGAACGGCTCCGCCCACTATTAATGAAATTAAAAATTCCAATTTTAAAAAACGCAGCAAGAGAAACATTT
GTATGAAAGAATGCGTAGAAGGAAAGAAAAATGTCGTCGACATGCTGAACAACAAGATTAATATGCCTCC
GTGTATAAAAAAAATATTGAACGATTTGAAAGAAAACAATGTACCGCGCGGCGGTATGTACAGGAAGAGG
TTTATACTAAACTGTTACATTGCAAACGTGGTTTCGTGTGCCAAGTGTGAAAACCGATGTTTAATCAAGG
CTCTGACGCATTTCTACAACCACGACTCCAAGTGTGTGGGTGAAGTCATGCATCTTTTAATCAAATCCCA
AGATGTGTATAAACCACCAAACTGCCAAAAAATGAAAACTGTCGACAAGCTCTGTCCGTTTGCTGGCAAC
TGCAAGGGTCTCAATCCTATTTGTAATTATTGAATAATAAAACAATTATAAATGCTAAATTTGTTTTTTA
TTAACGATACAAACCAAACGCAACAAGAACATTTGTAGTATTATCTATAATTGAAAACGCGTAGTTATAA
TCGCTGAGGTAATATTTAAAATCATTTTCAAATGATTCACAGTTAATTTGCGACAATATAATTTTATTTT
CACATAAACTAGACGCCTTGTCGTCTTCTTCTTCGTATTCCTTCTCTTTTTCATTTTTCTCTTCATAAAA
ATTAACATAGTTATTATCGTATCCATATATGTATCTATCGTATAGAGTAAATTTTTTGTTGTCATAAATA
TATATGTCTTTTTTAATGGGGTGTATAGTACCGCTGCGCATAGTTTTTCTGTAATTTACAACAGTGCTAT
TTTCTGGTAGTTCTTCGGAGTGTGTTGCTTTAATTATTAAATTTATATAATCAATGAATTTGGGATCGTC
GGTTTTGTACAATATGTTGCCGGCATAGTACGCAGCTTCTTCTAGTTCAATTACACCATTTTTTAGCAGC
ACCGGATTAACATAACTTTCCAAAATGTTGTACGAACCGTTAAACAAAAACAGTTCACCTCCCTTTTCTA
TACTATTGTCTGCGAGCAGTTGTTTGTTGTTAAAAATAACAGCCATTGTAATGAGACGCACAAACTAATA
TCACAAACTGGAAATGTCTATCAATATATAGTTGCTGATCAGATCCTCATTGTTTGCCTCCCTGCTGCGG
TTTTTCACCGAAGTTCATGCCAGTCCAGCGTTTTTGCAGCAGAAAAGCCGCCGACTTCGGTTTGCGGTCG
CGAGTGAAGATCCCTTTCTTGTTACCGCCAACGCGCAATATGCCTTGCGAGGTCGCAAAATCGGCGAAAT
TCCATACCTGTTCACCGACGACGGCGCTGACGCGATCAAAGACGCGGTGATACATATCCAGCCATGCACA
CTGATACTCTTCACTCCACATGTCGGTGTACATTGAGTGCAGCCCGGCTAACGTATCCACGCCGTATTCG
GTGATGATAATCGGCTGATGCAGTTTCTCCTGCCAGGCCAGAAGTTCTTTTTCCAGTACCTTCTCTGCCG
TTTCCAAATCGCCGCTTTGGACATACCATCCGTAATAACGGTTCAGGCACAGCACATCAAAGAGATCGCT
GATGGTATCGGTGTGAGCGTCGCAGAACATTACATTGACGCAGGTGATCGGACGCGTCGGGTCGAGTTTA
CGCGTTGCTTCCGCCAGTGGCGCGAAATATTCCCGTGCACCTTGCGGACGGGTATCCGGTTCGTTGGCAA
TACTCCACATCACCACGCTTGGGTGGTTTTTGTCACGCGCTATCAGCTCTTTAATCGCCTGTAAGTGCGC
TTGCTGAGTTTCCCCGTTGACTGCCTCTTCGCTGTACAGTTCTTTCGGCTTGTTGCCCGCTTCGAAACCA
ATGCCTAAAGAGAGCGAAAAGCCGACAGCAGCAGTTTCATCAATCACCACGATGCCATGTTCATCTGCCC
AGTCGAGCATCTCTTCAGCGTAAGGGTAATGCGAGGTACGGTAGGAGTTGGCCCCAATCCAGTCCATTAA
TGCGTGGTCGTGCACCATCAGCACGTTATCGAATCCTTTGCCACGTAAGTCCGCATCTTCATGACGACCA
AAGCCAGTAAAGTAGAACGGTTTGTGGTTAATCAGGAACTGTTGGCCCTTCACTGCCACTGACCGGATGC
CGACGCGAAGCGGGTAGATATCACACTCTGTCTGGCTTTTGGCTGTGACGCACAGTTCATAGAGATAACC
TTCACCCGGTTGCCAGAGGTGCGGATTCACCACTTGCAAAGTCCCGCTAGTGCCTTGTCCAGTTGCAACC
ACCTGTTGATCCGCATCACGCAGTTCAACGCTGACATCACCATTGGCCACCACCTGCCAGTCAACAGACG
CGTGGTTACAGTCTTGCGCGACATGCGTCACCACGGTGATATCGTCCACCCAGGTGTTCGGCGTGGTGTA
GAGCATTACGCTGCGATGGATTCCGGCATAGTTAAAGAAATCATGGAAGTAAGACTGCTTTTTCTTGCCG
TTTTCGTCGGTAATCACCATTCCCGGCGGGATAGTCTGCCAGTTCAGTTCGTTGTTCACACAAACGGTGA
TACGTACACTTTTCCCGGCAATAACATACGGCGTGACATCGGCTTCAAATGGCGTATAGCCGCCCTGATG
CTCCATCACTTCCTGATTATTGACCCACACTTTGCCGTAATGAGTGACCGCATCGAAACGCAGCACGATA
CGCTGGCCTGCCCAACCTTTCGGTATAAAGACTTCGCGCTGATACCAGACGTTGCCCGCATAATTACGAA
TATCTGCATCGGCGAACTGATCGTTAAAACTGCCTGGCACAGCAATTGCCCGGCTTTCTTGTAACGCGCT
TTCCCACCAACGCTGATCAATTCCACAGTTTTCGCGATCCAGACTGAATGCCCACAGGCCGTCGAGTTTT
TTGATTTCACGGGTTGGGGTTTCTACAGGACGGACCATATTTATAGGTGTAATTTATGTAGCTGTAATTT
TTACCTTATTAATATTTTTTACGCTTTGCATTCGACGACTGAACTCCCAAATATATGTTTAACTCGTCTT
GGTCGTTTGAATTTTTGTTGCTGTGTTTCCTAATATTTTCCATCACCTTAAATATGTTATTGTAATCCTC
AATGTTGAACTTGCAATTGGACACGGCATAGTTTTCCATAGTCGTGTAAAACATGGTATTGGCTGCATTG
TAATACATCCGACTGAGCGGGTACGGATCTATGTGTTTGAGCAGCCTGTTCAAAAACTCTGCATCGTCGC
AAAACGGAATTTCGTCGACAGATCTGATCATGGAGATAATTAAAATGATAACCATCTCGCAAATAAATAA
GTATTTTACTGTTTTCGTAACAGTTTTGTAATAAAAAAACCTATAAATATAGGATCTATGGGTCATCACC
ATCATCATCACGGGTCCCTGCAGGACTCAGAAGTCAATCAAGAAGCTAAGCCAGAGGTCAAGCCAGAAGT
CAAGCCTGAGACTCACATCAATTTAAAGGTGTCCGATGGATCTTCAGAGATCTTCTTCAAGATCAAAAAG
ACCACTCCTTTAAGAAGGCTGATGGAAGCGTTCGCTAAAAGACAGGGTAAGGAAATGGACTCCTTAACGT
TCTTGTACGACGGTATTGAAATTCAAGCTGATCAGACCCCTGAAGATTTGGACATGGAGGATAACGATAT
TATTGAGGCTCACAGAGAACAGATTGGAGGATCCATGCACCACCATCACCACCATCACCACGAGAACCTT
TATTTCCAAGGAAACATCATGCTCAACAACGATGAGCTCGAATTTGAACAAGCTCCAGAATTCCTGCTCG
GCGACGGCTCTTTCGGCTCCGTATACCGTGCTGCTTATGAAGGCGAAGAAGTCGCCGTAAAGATCTTCAA
CAAGCACACCTCGCTCCGTCTGCTCCGTCAGGAACTGGTCGTTCTGTGTCATCTGCACCATCCGAGCCTC
ATCTCCCTGCTGGCCGCTGGCATCCGTCCTCGTATGCTGGTGATGGAGCTGGCATCCAAGGGCTCTCTCG
ACCGCCTGCTGCAGCAGGACAAGGCTTCTCTGACCCGTACTCTGCAGCATCGTATCGCTCTGCATGTAGC
TGACGGCCTGCGTTATCTTCATTCTGCAATGATCATTTATCGCGACCTGAAACCTCATAATGTACTGCTG
TTTACTCTGTACCCGAACGCTGCCATCATCGCTAAGATTGCAGACTATGGTATTGCGCAGTACTGCTGCC
GCATGGGCATTAAAACAAGCGAAGGTACGCCGGGTTTCCGTGCTCCAGAAGTGGCTCGTGGCAACGTTAT
TTACAACCAGCAAGCTGACGTTTACTCGTTCGGTCTGCTCCTGTACGATATCCTGACTACCGGCGGCCGT
ATCGTAGAAGGTCTGAAGTTCCCTAACGAATTCGACGAACTGGAAATCCAGGGCAAGCTGCCAGACCCGG
TTAAAGAATACGGTTGCGCTCCGTGGCCGATGGTAGAGAAGCTCATCAAACAGTGCCTTAAAGAAAACCC
TCAGGAACGTCCAACCTCTGCTCAAGTGTTCGACATCCTTAACAGCGCTGAACTCGTCTGTCTGACTTGA
TAAGCTTGCGGCCGCACTCGAGCACCACCACCACCACCACTAACCTAGGTAGCTGAGCGCATGCAAGCTG
ATCCGGGTTATTAGTACATTTATTAAGCGCTAGATTCTGTGCGTTGTTGATTTACAGACAATTGTTGTAC
GTATTTTAATAATTCATTAAATTTATAATCTTTAGGGTGGTATGTTAGAGCGAAAATCAAATGATTTTCA
GCGTCTTTATATCTGAATTTAAATATTAAATCCTCAATAGATTTGTAAAATAGGTTTCGATTAGTTTCAA
ACAAGGGTTGTTTTTCCGAACCGATGGCTGGACTATCTAATGGATTTTCGCTCAACGCCACAAAACTTGC
CAAATCTTGTAGCAGCAATCTAGCTTTGTCGATATTCGTTTGTGTTTTGTTTTGTAATAAAGGTTCGACG
TCGTTCAAAATATTATGCGCTTTTGTATTTCTTTCATCACTGTCGTTAGTGTACAATTGACTCGACGTAA
ACACGTTAAATAGAGCTTGGACATATTTAACATCGGGCGTGTTAGCTTTATTAGGCCGATTATCGTCGTC
GTCCCAACCCTCGTCGTTAGAAGTTGCTTCCGAAGACGATTTTGCCATAGCCACACGACGCCTATTAATT
GTGTCGGCTAACACGTCCGCGATCAAATTTGTAGTTGAGCTTTTTGGAATTATTTCTGATTGCGGGCGTT
TTTGGGCGGGTTTCAATCTAACTGTGCCCGATTTTAATTCAGACAACACGTTAGAAAGCGATGGTGCAGG
CGGTGGTAACATTTCAGACGGCAAATCTACTAATGGCGGCGGTGGTGGAGCTGATGATAAATCTACCATC
GGTGGAGGCGCAGGCGGGGCTGGCGGCGGAGGCGGAGGCGGAGGTGGTGGCGGTGATGCAGACGGCGGTT
TAGGCTCAAATGTCTCTTTAGGCAACACAGTCGGCACCTCAACTATTGTACTGGTTTCGGGCGCCGTTTT
TGGTTTGACCGGTCTGAGACGAGTGCGATTTTTTTCGTTTCTAATAGCTTCCAACAATTGTTGTCTGTCG
TCTAAAGGTGCAGCGGGTTGAGGTTCCGTCGGCATTGGTGGAGCGGGCGGCAATTCAGACATCGATGGTG
GTGGTGGTGGTGGAGGCGCTGGAATGTTAGGCACGGGAGAAGGTGGTGGCGGCGGTGCCGCCGGTATAAT
TTGTTCTGGTTTAGTTTGTTCGCGCACGATTGTGGGCACCGGCGCAGGCGCCGCTGGCTGCACAACGGAA
GGTCGTCTGCTTCGAGGCAGCGCTTGGGGTGGTGGCAATTCAATATTATAATTGGAATACAAATCGTAAA
AATCTGCTATAAGCATTGTAATTTCGCTATCGTTTACCGTGCCGATATTTAACAACCGCTCAATGTAAGC
AATTGTATTGTAAAGAGATTGTCTCAAGCTCGGATCGATCCCGCACGCCGATAACAAGCCTTTTCATTTT
TACTACAGCATTGTAGTGGCGAGACACTTCGCTGTCGTCGAGGTTTAAACGCTTCCTCGCTCACTGACTC
GCTGCGCTCGGTCGTTCGGCTGCGGCGAGCGGTATCAGCTCACTCAAAGGCGGTAATACGGTTATCCACA
GAATCAGGGGATAACGCAGGAAAGAACATGTGAGCAAAAGGCCAGCAAAAGGCCAGGAACCGTAAAAAGG
CCGCGTTGCTGGCGTTTTTCCATAGGCTCCGCCCCCCTGACGAGCATCACAAAAATCGACGCTCAAGTCA
GAGGTGGCGAAACCCGACAGGACTATAAAGATACCAGGCGTTTCCCCCTGGAAGCTCCCTCGTGCGCTCT
CCTGTTCCGACCCTGCCGCTTACCGGATACCTGTCCGCCTTTCTCCCTTCGGGAAGCGTGGCGCTTTCTC
ATAGCTCACGCTGTAGGTATCTCAGTTCGGTGTAGGTCGTTCGCTCCAAGCTGGGCTGTGTGCACGAACC
CCCCGTTCAGCCCGACCGCTGCGCCTTATCCGGTAACTATCGTCTTGAGTCCAACCCGGTAAGACACGAC
TTATCGCCACTGGCAGCAGCCACTGGTAACAGGATTAGCAGAGCGAGGTATGTAGGCGGTGCTACAGAGT
TCTTGAAGTGGTGGCCTAACTACGGCTACACTAGAAGGACAGTATTTGGTATCTGCGCTCTGCTGAAGCC
AGTTACCTTCGGAAAAAGAGTTGGTAGCTCTTGATCCGGCAAACAAACCACCGCTGGTAGCGGTGGTTTT
TTTGTTTGCAAGCAGCAGATTACGCGCAGAAAAAAAGGATCTCAAGAAGATCCTTTGATCTTTTCTACGG
GGTCTGACGCTCAGTGGAACGAAAACTCACGTTAAGGGATTTTGGTCATGAGATTATCAAAAAGGATCTT
CACCTAGATCCTTTTAAATTAAAAATGAAGTTTTAAATCAATCTAAAGTATATATGAGTAAACTTGGTCT
GACAGTTACCAATGCTTAATCAGTGAGGCACCTATCTCAGCGATCTGTCTATTTCGTTCATCCATAGTTG
CCTGACTCCCCGTCGTGTAGATAACTACGATACGGGAGGGCTTACCATCTGGCCCCAGTGCTGCAATGAT
ACCGCGAGACCCACGCTCACCGGCTCCAGATTTATCAGCAATAAACCAGCCAGCCGGAAGGGCCGAGCGC
AGAAGTGGTCCTGCAACTTTATCCGCCTCCATCCAGTCTATTAATTGTTGCCGGGAAGCTAGAGTAAGTA
GTTCGCCAGTTAATAGTTTGCGCAACGTTGTTGCCATTGCTACAGGCATCGTGGTGTCACGCTCGTCGTT
TGGTATGGCTTCATTCAGCTCCGGTTCCCAACGATCAAGGCGAGTTACATGATCCCCCATGTTGTGCAAA
AAAGCGGTTAGCTCCTTCGGTCCTCCGATCGTTGTCAGAAGTAAGTTGGCCGCAGTGTTATCACTCATGG
TTATGGCAGCACTGCATAATTCTCTTACTGTCATGCCATCCGTAAGATGCTTTTCTGTGACTGGTGAGTA
CTCAACCAAGTCATTCTGAGAATAGTGTATGCGGCGACCGAGTTGCTCTTGCCCGGCGTCAATACGGGAT
AATACCGCGCCACATAGCAGAACTTTAAAAGTGCTCATCATTGGAAAACGTTCTTCGGGGCGAAAACTCT
CAAGGATCTTACCGCTGTTGAGATCCAGTTCGATGTAACCCACTCGTGCACCCAACTGATCTTCAGCATC
TTTTACTTTCACCAGCGTTTCTGGGTGAGCAAAAACAGGAAGGCAAAATGCCGCAAAAAAGGGAATAAGG
GCGACACGGAAATGTTGAATACTCATACTCTTCCTTTTTCAATATTATTGAAGCATTTATCAGGGTTATT
GTCTCATGAGCGGATACATATTTGAATGTATTTAGAAAAATAAACAAATAGGGGTTCCGCGCACATTTCC
CCGAAAAGTGCCACCTG
[124 nt withheld, positions 8068-8191]
C
[91 nt withheld, positions 8193-8283]
A
[49 nt withheld, positions 8285-8333]
CCTTTGACGTTGGAGTCCACGTTCTTT
[37 nt withheld, positions 8361-8397]
ACCCTATCTCGGTCTATTCTTTTGATTTATAAGGGATTTTGCCGATTTCGGCCTATTGGTTAAAAAATGA
GCTGATTTAACAAAAATTTAACGCGAATTTTAACAAAATATTAACGTTTACAATTTCCCATTCGCCATTC
AGGCTGCGCAACTGTTGGGAAGGGCGATCGGTGCGGGCCTCTTCGCTATTACGCCA
Features (pLannotate 1.2.2; 15 found; start..end, strand, type, name):
    329..453     +  CDS            lef2: baculovirus late expression factor 2
    491..1096    +  CDS            ORF603: baculovirus ORF603 protein
   1167..2972    -  CDS            GUS: β-glucuronidase; uidA (or gusA) from E. coli
   2987..3302    -  promoter       p6.9 promoter: Autographa californica p6.9; baculovirus late basic protein promoter
   3317..3408    +  promoter       polyhedrin promoter: polh from Autographa californica; promoter for the baculovirus polyhedrin gene
   3454..3740    +  CDS            SUMO (fragment): cleavable ubiquitin-like protein tag; S. cerevisiae SMT3 (truncated and modified); modified to prevent cleavage by eukaryotic SUMO proteases
   3793..4617    +  CDS            LRRK2 (fragment): LRRK2_HUMAN - Also known as PARK8. Experimental evidence at protein level: Swiss-Prot protein existence level 1. Serine/threonine-protein kinase which phosphorylates a broad range of proteins involved in multiple processes such as neuronal plasticity, autophagy, and vesicle trafficking (PubMed:20949042, PubMed:22012985, PubMed:26824392, PubMed:29125462, PubMed:28720718, PubMed:29127255, PubMed:30398148, PubMed:29212815, PubMed:30635421, PubMed:21850687, PubMed:23395371, PubMed:17114044, PubMed:24687852, PubMed:26014385, PubMed:25201882). Is a key regulator of RAB GTPases by regulating the GTP/
   4643..4660    +  CDS            9xHis (fragment): 9xHis affinity tag
   4697..6054    +  misc_recomb    baculovirus recombination region (ORF1629): contains part of ORF1629
   6052..6129    -  CDS            P61 (fragment): P78_NPVAC - Experimental evidence at protein level: Swiss-Prot protein existence level 1. Plays a role in the transport of the nucleocapsids from the cytoplasm toward the host nucleus together with the host actin- polymerizing Arp2/3 complex. From Autographa californica nuclear polyhedrosis virus (AcMNPV).
   6317..6905    -  rep_origin     ori: high-copy-number ColE1/pMB1/pBR322/pUC origin of replication
   7076..7936    -  CDS            AmpR: β-lactamase; bla; confers resistance to ampicillin, carbenicillin, and related antibiotics
   7937..8041    -  promoter       AmpR promoter: bla
   8068..8523    +  rep_origin     f1 ori (sequence partly withheld): f1 bacteriophage origin of replication; arrow indicates direction of (+) strand synthesis
   8528..1       -  CDS            lacZα (fragment) (across the origin): LacZα fragment of β-galactosidase; lacZ fragment
