[The description below was written by a language model from this plasmid's Addgene catalogue record, the feature table of its GenBank file and pLannotate feature annotations shown in this document.]
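Description:
pBACgus_Sumostar/LRRK2 1867-2141 is a baculovirus transfer plasmid built on the Novagen pBACgus_SUMOstar backbone, intended for producing a fragment of human LRRK2 in insect cells. In bacteria it is maintained as a high-copy plasmid through a ColE1/pUC-type origin and selected with ampicillin (AmpR under its own bla promoter). An f1 origin and a remnant of lacZα are also present. The expression region is flanked by AcMNPV sequences, lef2/ORF603 on one side and an ORF1629 recombination region on the other. These flanks allow homologous recombination with baculoviral DNA to place the cassette at the polyhedrin locus and generate recombinant virus.

The payload is driven by the very late polyhedrin (polH) promoter and encodes a fusion of SUMOstar to LRRK2 residues 1867–2141. SUMOstar is a modified yeast SMT3-derived tag altered so that endogenous eukaryotic SUMO proteases do not cleave it. The catalogue lists an N-terminal 6xHis tag on the SUMO module and a His-TEV element ahead of the LRRK2 fragment, which would allow affinity purification and protease removal of the tags. These N-terminal elements are not individually annotated in the feature table, which instead detects a short His-tag fragment downstream of the LRRK2 coding region; whether that tag is in frame with the insert is not stated. A divergently oriented β-glucuronidase (GUS) gene under the baculovirus late p6.9 promoter serves as a reporter for identifying recombinant virus. The construct is suited to expression and purification of this LRRK2 fragment for biochemical or structural study, though the record names no specific application. The accompanying 820 bp GenBank record is unannotated and covers only part of the plasmid.
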