Addgene plasmid #40390: pBACgus_Sumostar/LRRK2 1867-2141
Depositing lab: Michael J Fox Foundation MJFF. Depositing organization: Michael J Fox Foundation.
Backbone
  Vector backbone: pBACgus_SUMOstar
  Backbone manufacturer: Novagen
  Vector type: Baculovirus
Growth in bacteria
  Bacterial resistance: Ampicillin, 100 μg/mL
  Growth temperature: 37°C
  Growth strain: Top10
  Copy number: High Copy
Gene/Insert 1
  Gene/Insert name: SUMO
  Species: Synthetic
  Promoter: polH
  Tag / fusion protein: 6xHis (N terminal on insert)
  Cloning method: Restriction Enzyme; 5′ cloning site BamHI (destroyed during cloning); 3′ cloning site HindIII (destroyed during cloning)
  Sequencing primers: 5′ DSP2466For:GAATTTCGTCGACAGATC; 3′ DSP2466Rev:AATAACCCGGATCAGCTT
Gene/Insert 2
  Gene/Insert name: LRRK2
  Species: H. sapiens (human)
  Mutation: aa1867-2141
  Entrez Gene: LRRK2 (a.k.a. AURA17, DARDARIN, PARK8, RIPK7, ROCO2)
  Tag / fusion protein: HisTEV (N terminal on insert)
Terms and licenses: Academic/Nonprofit Terms; Industry Terms
How to cite: pBACgus_Sumostar/LRRK2 1867-2141 was a gift from Michael J Fox Foundation MJFF (Addgene plasmid # 40390 ; http://n2t.net/addgene:40390 ; RRID:Addgene_40390)
