LOCUS       Exported 820 bp ds-DNA linear SYN 11-JUN-2021
DEFINITION  synthetic linear DNA
ACCESSION   .
VERSION     .
KEYWORDS    pBACgus_Sumostar/LRRK2 1867-2141
SOURCE      synthetic DNA construct
  ORGANISM  synthetic DNA construct
REFERENCE   1 (bases 1 to 820)
  AUTHORS   MJFF
  TITLE     Michael J Fox Foundation plasmids
  JOURNAL   Unpublished
REFERENCE   2 (bases 1 to 820)
  AUTHORS   .
  TITLE     Direct Submission
  JOURNAL   Exported Jun 11, 2021 from SnapGene Server 1.1.58
            http://www.snapgene.com
FEATURES             Location/Qualifiers
     source          1..820
                     /organism="synthetic DNA construct"
                     /mol_type="other DNA"
ORIGIN
        1 ggtggtggtg gtggtgctcg agtgcggccg caagcttatc atcaagtcag acagacgagt
       61 tcagcgctgt taaggatgtc gaacacttga gcagaggttg gacgttcctg agggttttct
      121 ttaaggcact gtttgatgag cttctctacc atcggccacg gagcgcaacc gtattcttta
      181 accgggtctg gcagcttgcc ctggatttcc agttcgtcga attcgttagg gaacttcaga
      241 ccttctacga tacggccgcc ggtagtcagg atatcgtaca ggagcagacc gaacgagtaa
      301 acgtcagctt gctggttgta aataacgttg ccacgagcca cttctggagc acggaaaccc
      361 ggcgtacctt cgcttgtttt aatgcccatg cggcagcagt actgcgcaat accatagtct
      421 gcaatcttag cgatgatggc agcgttcggg tacagagtaa acagcagtac attatgaggt
      481 ttcaggtcgc gataaatgat cattgcagaa tgaagataac gcaggccgtc agctacatgc
      541 agagcgatac gatgctgcag agtacgggtc agagaagcct tgtcctgctg cagcaggcgg
      601 tcgagagagc ccttggatgc cagctccatc accagcatac gaggacggat gccagcggcc
      661 agcagggaga tgaggctcgg atggtgcaga tgacacagaa cgaccagttc ctgacggagc
      721 agacggagcg aggtgtgctt gttgaagatc tttacggcga cttcttcgcc ttcataagca
      781 gcacggtata cggagccgaa agagccgtcg ccgagcagga
//
