>Addgene plasmid #40390 | pBACgus_Sumostar/LRRK2 1867-2141 | addgene partial sequence | sequence record 53039 | DSP2466For 5'-GAATTTCGTCGACAGATC-3'
CATCTCGCAATAAATAAGTATTTTACTGTTTTCGTAACAGTTTTGTAATAAAAAAACCTATAAATATAGG
ATCTATGGGTCATCACCATCATCATCACGGGTCCCTGCAGGACTCAGAAGTCAATCAAGAAGCTAAGCCA
GAGGTCAAGCCAGAAGTCAAGCCTGAGACTCACATCAATTTAAAGGTGTCCGATGGATCTTCAGAGATCT
TCTTCAAGATCAAAAAGACCACTCCTTTAAGAAGGCTGATGGAAGCGTTCGCTAAAAGACAGGGTAAGGA
AATGGACTCCTTAACGTTCTTGTACGACGGTATTGAAATTCAAGCTGATCAGACCCCTGAAGATTTGGAC
ATGGAGGATAACGATATTATTGAGGCTCACAGAGAACAGATTGGAGGATCCATGCACCACCATCACCACC
ATCACCACGAGAACCTTTATTTCCAAGGAAACATCATGCTCAACAACGATGAGCTCGAATTTGAACAAGC
TCCAGAATTCCTGCTCGGCGACGGCTCTTTCGGCTCCGTATACCGTGCTGCTTATGAAGGCGAAGAAGTC
GCCGTAAAGATCTTCAACAAGCACACCTCGCTCCGTCTGCTCCGTCAGGAACTGGTCGTTCTGTGTCATC
TGCACCATCCGAGCCTCATCTCCCTGCTGGCCGCTGGCATCCGTCCTCGTATGCTGGTGATGGAGCTGGC
ATCCAAGGGCTCTCTCGACCGCCTGCTGCAGCAGGACAAGGCTTCTCTGACCCGTACTCTGCAGCATCGT
ATCGCTCTGCATGTAGCTGACGGCCTGCGTTATCTTCATTCTGCAATGATCATTTATCGCGACCTGAAAC
CTCATAATGTACTGCTGTTTACTCTGTACCCGAACGCTGCCATCATCGCTAA
